>Addgene plasmid #140467 | iSKetSnFR2 | addgene full sequence | sequence record 296110 | Addgene NGS Result
GATCTCGATCCCGCGAAATTAATACGACTCACTATAGGGAGACCACAACGGTTTCCCTCTAGAAATAATT
TTGTTTAACTTTAAGAAGGAGATATACATATGCATCATCATCATCATCATGGTTATCCCTATGATGTTCC
AGATTATGCTGGGGCCCAGCCGGCCAGATCTGCGAACGACACCGTAGTTGTGGGCTCGATGAACTTTACA
GAAGGGATTATCGTCGCAAACATGGTGGCAGAGATGATTGAGGCGCATACAGACCTTAAGGTGGTTCGCA
AACTGAACCTTGGCGGGGAGAACGTTAACTTTGAAGCCATTAAACGCGGAGGTGCGAATAATGGTATTGA
CATTTACGTGGAGTACACTGGGCACGGTCTTGTGGATATTCTGGGGTTCCCGGAGCCGAACGTCTATATC
ACCGCCGACAAGCAGAAGAACGGCATCAAGGCGAACTTCAAGATCCGCCACAACGTGGAGGACGGCAGCG
TGCAGCTCGCCGACCACTACCAGCAGAACACCCCCATCGGCGACGGCCCCGTGCTGCTGCCCGACAACCA
CTACCTGAGCACCCAGTCCGTGCTGAGCAAAGACCCCAACGAGAAGCGCGATCACATGGTCCTGCTGGAG
TTCGTGACCGCCGCCGGGATCACTCTCGGCATGGACGAGCTGTACAAGGGCGGTACCGGAGGGAGCATGA
GCAAGGGCGAGGAGCTGTTCACCGGGGTGGTGCCCATCCTGGTCGAGCTGGACGGCGGCGTAAACGGCCA
CAAGTTCAGCGTGCGCGGCGAGGGCGAGGGCGATGCCACCAACGGCAAGCTGACCCTGAAGTTCATCTGC
ACCACCGGCAAGCTGCCCGTGCCCTGGCCCACCCTCGTGACCACCCTGACCTACGGCGTGCAGTGCTTCA
GCCGCTACCCCGACCACATGAAGCAGCACGACTTCTTCAAGTCCGCCATGCCCGAAGGCTACGTCCAGGA
GCGCACCATCAGCTTCAAGGACGACGGCACCTACAAGACCCGCGCCGAGGTGAAGTTCGAGGGCGACACC
CTGGTGAACCGCATCGAGCTGAAGGGCATCGACTTCAAGGAGGACGGCAACATCCTGGGGCACAAGCTGG
AGTACAACTTTCCGCCGCCCCCATCTACTGATCCAGAAGGTGCATACGAAACCGTGAAGAAGGAGTACAA
ACGTAAATGGAATATTGTATGGCTCAAACCACTGGGATTCAACAATACGGGCACGCTTACCGTTAAAGAC
GAACTGGCGAAACAGTATAACCTTAAAACCTTCAGTGACTTAGCGAAAATCTCGGATAAGCTGATTCTGG
GTGCAACGATGTTCTTTTTAGAAAAGCCCGATGGTTACCCAGGCCTGCAAAAACTGTACAATTTCAAATT
CAAGCACACCAAAAGCATGGACATGGGTATTCGCTATACCGCCATTGATAATAACGAAGTTCAGGTAATT
GATGCCTGGGCCACTGATGGCTTGCTGGTGAGCCACAAATTAAAAATTCTGGAGGATGATAAAGCGTTCC
GCCCGCCGTATTATGCTGCCCCCATCATCCGTCAGGATGTCTTAGATAAGCATCCTGAACTGAAGGACGT
GCTGAACAAACTCGCGAATCAAATTTCACTGGAAGAAATGCAGAAACTGAATTACAAGGTGGACGGTGAG
GGTCAGGACCCAGCGAAAGTAGCTAAGGAGTTTTTGAAAGAGAAAGGTTTAATTCTGCAGGTCGACGAAC
AAAAACTCATCTCAGAAGAGGATCTGAATTAAGAATTCGAAGCTTGATCCGGCTGCTAACAAAGCCCGAA
AGGAAGCTGAGTTGGCTGCTGCCACCGCTGAGCAATAACTAGCATAACCCCTTGGGGCCTCTAAACGGGT
CTTGAGGGGTTTTTTGCTGAAAGGAGGAACTATATCCGGATCTGGCGTAATAGCGAAGAGGCCCGCACCG
ATCGCCCTTCCCAACAGTTGCGCAGCCTGAATGGCGAATGGG
[124 nt withheld, positions 2003-2126]
C
[91 nt withheld, positions 2128-2218]
A
[49 nt withheld, positions 2220-2268]
CCTTTGACGTTGGAGTCCATGTTCTTT
[37 nt withheld, positions 2296-2332]
ACCCTATCTCGGTCTATTCTTTTGATTTATAAGGGATTTTGCCGATTTCGGCCTATTGGTTAAAAAATGA
GCTGATTTAACAAAAATTTAACGCGAATTTTAACAAAATATTAACGCTTACAATTTAGGTGGCACTTTTC
GGGGAAATGTGCGCGGAACCCCTATTTGTTTATTTTTCTAAATACATTCAAATATGTATCCGCTCATGAG
ACAATAACCCTGATAAATGCTTCAATAATATTGAAAAAGGAAGAGTATGAGTATTCAACATTTCCGTGTC
GCCCTTATTCCCTTTTTTGCGGCATTTTGCCTTCCTGTTTTTGCTCACCCAGAAACGCTGGTGAAAGTAA
AAGATGCTGAAGATCAGTTGGGTGCACGAGTGGGTTACATCGAACTGGATCTCAACAGCGGTAAGATCCT
TGAGAGTTTTCGCCCCGAAGAACGTTTTCCAATGATGAGCACTTTTAAAGTTCTGCTATGTGGCGCGGTA
TTATCCCGTATTGACGCCGGGCAAGAGCAACTCGGTCGCCGCATACACTATTCTCAGAATGACTTGGTTG
AGTACTCACCAGTCACAGAAAAGCATCTTACGGATGGCATGACAGTAAGAGAATTATGCAGTGCTGCCAT
AACCATGAGTGATAACACTGCGGCCAACTTACTTCTGACAACGATCGGAGGACCGAAGGAGCTAACCGCT
TTTTTGCACAACATGGGGGATCATGTAACTCGCCTTGATCGTTGGGAACCGGAGCTGAATGAAGCCATAC
CAAACGACGAGCGTGACACCACGATGCCTGTAGCAATGGCAACAACGTTGCGCAAACTATTAACTGGCGA
ACTACTTACTCTAGCTTCCCGGCAACAATTAATAGACTGGATGGAGGCGGATAAAGTTGCAGGACCACTT
CTGCGCTCGGCCCTTCCGGCTGGCTGGTTTATTGCTGATAAATCTGGAGCCGGTGAGCGTGGGTCTCGCG
GTATCATTGCAGCACTGGGGCCAGATGGTAAGCCCTCCCGTATCGTAGTTATCTACACGACGGGGAGTCA
GGCAACTATGGATGAACGAAATAGACAGATCGCTGAGATAGGTGCCTCACTGATTAAGCATTGGTAACTG
TCAGACCAAGTTTACTCATATATACTTTAGATTGATTTAAAACTTCATTTTTAATTTAAAAGGATCTAGG
TGAAGATCCTTTTTGATAATCTCATGACCAAAATCCCTTAACGTGAGTTTTCGTTCCACTGAGCGTCAGA
CCCCGTAGAAAAGATCAAAGGATCTTCTTGAGATCCTTTTTTTCTGCGCGTAATCTGCTGCTTGCAAACA
AAAAAACCACCGCTACCAGCGGTGGTTTGTTTGCCGGATCAAGAGCTACCAACTCTTTTTCCGAAGGTAA
CTGGCTTCAGCAGAGCGCAGATACCAAATACTGTTCTTCTAGTGTAGCCGTAGTTAGGCCACCACTTCAA
GAACTCTGTAGCACCGCCTACATACCTCGCTCTGCTAATCCTGTTACCAGTGGCTGCTGCCAGTGGCGAT
AAGTCGTGTCTTACCGGGTTGGACTCAAGACGATAGTTACCGGATAAGGCGCAGCGGTCGGGCTGAACGG
GGGGTTCGTGCACACAGCCCAGCTTGGAGCGAACGACCTACACCGAACTGAGATACCTACAGCGTGAGCT
ATGAGAAAGCGCCACGCTTCCCGAAGGGAGAAAGGCGGACAGGTATCCGGTAAGCGGCAGGGTCGGAACA
GGAGAGCGCACGAGGGAGCTTCCAGGGGGAAACGCCTGGTATCTTTATAGTCCTGTCGGGTTTCGCCACC
TCTGACTTGAGCGTCGATTTTTGTGATGCTCGTCAGGGGGGCGGAGCCTATGGAAAAACGCCAGCAACGC
GGCCTTTTTACGGTTCCTGGCCTTTTGCTGGCCTTTTGCTCACATGTTCTTTCCTGCGTTATCCCCTGAT
TCTGTGGATAACCGTATTACCGCCTTTGAGTGAGCTGATACCGCTCGCCGCAGCCGAACGACCGAGCGCA
GCGAGTCAGTGAGCGAGGAAGCGGAAGAGCGCCCAATACGCAAACCGCCTCTCCCCGCGCGTTGGCCGAT
TCATTAATGCAG
Features (pLannotate 1.2.2; 12 found; start..end, strand, type, name):
     20..38      +  promoter       T7 promoter: promoter for bacteriophage T7 RNA polymerase
     70..92      +  RBS            RBS: efficient ribosome binding site from bacteriophage T7 gene 10 (Olins and Rangwala, 1989)
    103..123     +  CDS            capTEV™ (fragment): composite tag for in vivo biotinylation, TEV protease cleavage, and 6xHis tagging
    409..1128    +  CDS            cEGFP: cEGFP is a basic (constitutively fluorescent) green fluorescent protein published in 2008, derived from Aequorea victoria.
   1802..1851    +  CDS            SET1 (fragment): solubility-enhancement tag derived from T7 phage gene 10B
   1859..1906    +  terminator     T7 terminator: transcription terminator for bacteriophage T7 RNA polymerase
   1932..1998    +  CDS            lacZα (fragment): LacZα fragment of β-galactosidase; lacZ fragment
   2003..2458    +  rep_origin     f1 ori (sequence partly withheld): f1 bacteriophage origin of replication; arrow indicates direction of (+) strand synthesis
   2484..2588    +  promoter       AmpR promoter: bla
   2589..3449    +  CDS            AmpR: β-lactamase; bla; confers resistance to ampicillin, carbenicillin, and related antibiotics
   3620..4208    +  rep_origin     ori: high-copy-number ColE1/pMB1/pBR322/pUC origin of replication
   4391..4444    +  CDS            lacI (fragment): lac repressor; lacI; The lac repressor binds to the lac operator to inhibit transcription in E. coli. This inhibition can be relieved by adding lactose or isopropyl-β-D-thiogalactopyranoside (IPTG).
