[The description below was written by a language model from this plasmid's Addgene catalogue record and pLannotate feature annotations shown in this document.]
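Description:
iSKetSnFR2 is a bacterial expression plasmid built on the pHHM.X513 backbone that encodes a genetically encoded fluorescent biosensor for S-ketamine. The roughly 1.7 kb sensor coding sequence, listed as being of bacterial origin, was placed between NdeI and HindIII sites downstream of a T7 promoter and the efficient ribosome binding site from phage T7 gene 10, and is followed by a T7 terminator. Expression therefore depends on a host that supplies T7 RNA polymerase, and the record names BL21(DE3) as the expression strain. The catalogue lists His and HA tags at the N terminus and a Myc tag at the C terminus, which allow affinity purification and immunodetection. The short "capTEV" fragment annotated at the start of the reading frame most likely reflects the 6xHis stretch. The automated annotation also finds a GFP-derived segment (called cEGFP) embedded within the insert rather than at either end, consistent with a design in which a fluorescent protein sits inside a ligand-binding scaffold so that drug binding changes fluorescence. The record does not name the binding protein itself.

The plasmid is about 4.4 kb and is maintained at high copy through a ColE1/pUC-type origin, with ampicillin selection from the β-lactamase gene under its own promoter. An f1 origin is also present, which can support single-stranded DNA production. Small annotated fragments of lacZα, lacI and a phage gene 10-derived tag appear to be backbone remnants or partial matches rather than functional elements. According to the stated purpose, the construct belongs to a family of sensors developed to enable optical measurement of the subcellular pharmacokinetics of S-ketamine. This bacterial version is suited to producing recombinant sensor protein.
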