Addgene plasmid #140467: iSKetSnFR2
Purpose: Develop a family of genetically encoded fluorescent biosensors for S-ketamine, termed iSKetSnFR2, thus enabling optical subcellular pharmacokinetics for S-Ketamine.
Depositing lab: Henry Lester. Depositing organization: California Institute of Technology. Publication: Biosensors Show the Pharmacokinetics of S-Ketamine in the Endoplasmic Reticulum. Bera K, Kamajaya A, Shivange AV, Muthusamy AK, Nichols AL, Borden PM, Grant S, Jeon J, Lin E, Bishara I, Chin TM, Cohen BN, Kim CH, Unger EK, Tian L, Marvin JS, Looger LL, Lester HA. Front Cell Neurosci. 2019 Nov 12;13:499. doi: 10.3389/fncel.2019.00499. eCollection 2019. PubMed 31798415.
Backbone
  Vector backbone: pHHM.X513
  Backbone manufacturer: Caltech
  Backbone size w/o insert (bp): 2761
  Vector type: Bacterial Expression
Growth in bacteria
  Bacterial resistance: Ampicillin, 100 μg/mL
  Growth temperature: 37°C
  Growth strain: DH5alpha
  Growth instructions: Use BL21(DE3) for bacterial expression and grow at 30 degrees C.
  Copy number: High Copy
Gene/Insert
  Gene/Insert name: iSKetSnFR2
  Species: bacterial
  Insert size (bp): 1683
  Promoter: T7
  Tag / fusion protein: His Tag, HA Tag (N terminal on insert); Myc tag (C terminal on insert)
  Cloning method: Restriction Enzyme; 5′ cloning site NdeI (unknown if destroyed); 3′ cloning site HindIII (unknown if destroyed)
  Sequencing primers: 5′ T7; 3′ T7-term
Terms and licenses: Academic/Nonprofit Terms; Industry Terms: Not Available to Industry
How to cite: iSKetSnFR2 was a gift from Henry Lester (Addgene plasmid # 140467 ; http://n2t.net/addgene:140467 ; RRID:Addgene_140467)
